>Addgene plasmid #164005 | pDB.His.MBP.3C NLRP1 UPA-CARD M1457A | addgene full sequence | sequence record 324630 | Addgene NGS Result
TTCCCCATCGGTGATGTCGGCGATATAGGCGCCAGCAACCGCACCTGTGGCGCCGGTGATGCCGGCCACG
ATGCGTCCGGCGTAGAGGATCGAGATCTCGATCCCGCGAAATTAATACGACTCACTATAGGGGAATTGTG
AGCGGATAACAATTCCCCTCTAGAAATAATTTTGTTTAACTTTAAGAAGGAGATATACCATGGGCAGCAG
CCATCATCATCATCATCACGGTACCAAAACTGAAGAAGGTAAACTGGTAATCTGGATTAACGGCGATAAA
GGCTATAACGGTCTCGCTGAAGTCGGTAAGAAATTCGAGAAAGATACCGGAATTAAAGTCACCGTTGAGC
ATCCGGATAAACTGGAAGAGAAATTCCCACAGGTTGCGGCAACTGGCGATGGCCCTGACATTATCTTCTG
GGCACACGACCGCTTTGGTGGCTACGCTCAATCTGGCCTGTTGGCTGAAATCACCCCGGACAAAGCGTTC
CAGGACAAGCTGTATCCGTTTACCTGGGATGCCGTACGTTACAACGGCAAGCTGATTGCTTACCCGATCG
CTGTTGAAGCGTTATCGCTGATTTATAACAAAGATCTGCTGCCGAACCCGCCAAAAACCTGGGAAGAGAT
CCCGGCGCTGGATAAAGAACTGAAAGCGAAAGGTAAGAGCGCGCTGATGTTCAACCTGCAAGAACCGTAC
TTCACCTGGCCGCTGATTGCTGCTGACGGGGGTTATGCGTTCAAGTATGAAAACGGCAAGTACGACATTA
AAGACGTGGGCGTGGATAACGCTGGCGCGAAAGCGGGTCTGACCTTCCTGGTTGACCTGATTAAAAACAA
ACACATGAATGCAGACACCGATTACTCCATCGCAGAAGCTGCCTTTAATAAAGGCGAAACAGCGATGACC
ATCAACGGCCCGTGGGCATGGTCCAACATCGACACCAGCAAAGTGAATTATGGTGTAACGGTACTGCCGA
CCTTCAAGGGTCAACCATCCAAACCGTTCGTTGGCGTGCTGAGCGCAGGTATTAACGCCGCCAGTCCGAA
CAAAGAGCTGGCAAAAGAGTTCCTCGAAAACTATCTGCTGACTGATGAAGGTCTGGAAGCGGTTAATAAA
GACAAACCGCTGGGTGCCGTAGCGCTGAAGTCTTACGAGGAAGAGTTGGCGAAAGATCCACGTATTGCCG
CCACCATGGAAAACGCCCAGAAAGGTGAAATCATGCCGAACATCCCGCAGATGTCCGCTTTCTGGTATGC
CGTGCGTACTGCGGTGATCAACGCCGCCAGCGGTCGTCAGACTGTCGATGAAGCCCTGAAAGACGCGCAG
ACTGGTACCGATTACGATATCCCAACGACCCTGGAAGTGCTGTTCCAGGGTCCGCATATGGCTAGCTCCC
CCTTGGGAGTCCTCCTGAAAATGATCCATAATGCCCTGCGCTTCATTCCCGTCACCTCTGTGGTGTTGCT
TTACCACCGCGTCCATCCTGAGGAAGTCACCTTCCACCTCTACCTGATCCCAAGTGACTGCTCCATTCGG
AAGGCCATAGATGATCTAGAAATGAAATTCCAGTTTGTGCGAATCCACAAGCCACCCCCGCTGACCCCAC
TTTATATGGGCTGTCGTTACACTGTGTCTGGGTCTGGTTCAGGGATGTTGGAAATACTCCCCAAGGAACT
GGAGCTCTGCTATCGAAGCCCTGGAGAAGACCAGCTGTTCTCGGAGTTCTACGTTGGCCACTTGGGATCA
GGGATCAGGCTGCAAGTGAAAGACAAGAAAGATGAGACTCTGGTGTGGGAGGCCTTGGTGAAACCAGGAG
ATCTCATGCCTGCAACTACCCTGATCCCTCCAGCCCGCATAGCCGTACCTTCACCTCTGGATGCCCCGCA
GTTGCTGCACTTTGTGGACCAGTATCGAGAGCAGCTGATAGCCCGAGTGACATCGGTGGAGGTTGTCTTG
GACAAACTGCATGGACAGGTGCTGAGCCAGGAGCAGTACGAGAGGGTGCTGGCTGAGAACACGAGGCCCA
GCCAGATGCGGAAGCTGTTCAGCTTGAGCCAGTCCTGGGACCGGAAGTGCAAAGATGGACTCTACCAAGC
CCTGAAGGAGACCCATCCTCACCTCATTGCCGAACTCTGGGAGAAGGGCAGCAAAAAGGGACTCCTGCCA
CTCAGCAGCTGAGCGGCCGCACTCGAGCACCACCACCACCACCACTGAGATCCGGCTGCTAACAAAGCCC
GAAAGGAAGCTGAGTTGGCTGCTGCCACCGCTGAGCAATAACTAGCATAACCCCTTGGGGCCTCTAAACG
GGTCTTGAGGGGTTTTTTGCTGAAAGGAGGAACTATATCCGGATTGGCGAATGGG
[124 nt withheld, positions 2366-2489]
C
[91 nt withheld, positions 2491-2581]
A
[49 nt withheld, positions 2583-2631]
CCTTTGACGTTGGAGTCCACGTTCTTT
[37 nt withheld, positions 2659-2695]
ACCCTATCTCGGTCTATTCTTTTGATTTATAAGGGATTTTGCCGATTTCGGCCTATTGGTTAAAAAATGA
GCTGATTTAACAAAAATTTAACGCGAATTTTAACAAAATATTAACGCTTACAATTTAGGTGGCACTTTTC
GGGGAAATGTGCGCGGAACCCCTATTTGTTTATTTTTCTAAATACATTCAAATATGTATCCGCTCATGAA
TTAATTCTTAGAAAAACTCATCGAGCATCAAATGAAACTGCAATTTATTCATATCAGGATTATCAATACC
ATATTTTTGAAAAAGCCGTTTCTGTAATGAAGGAGAAAACTCACCGAGGCAGTTCCATAGGATGGCAAGA
TCCTGGTATCGGTCTGCGATTCCGACTCGTCCAACATCAATACAACCTATTAATTTCCCCTCGTCAAAAA
TAAGGTTATCAAGTGAGAAATCACCATGAGTGACGACTGAATCCGGTGAGAATGGCAAAAGTTTATGCAT
TTCTTTCCAGACTTGTTCAACAGGCCAGCCATTACGCTCGTCATCAAAATCACTCGCATCAACCAAACCG
TTATTCATTCGTGATTGCGCCTGAGCGAGACGAAATACGCGATCGCTGTTAAAAGGACAATTACAAACAG
GAATCGAATGCAACCGGCGCAGGAACACTGCCAGCGCATCAACAATATTTTCACCTGAATCAGGATATTC
TTCTAATACCTGGAATGCTGTTTTCCCGGGGATCGCAGTGGTGAGTAACCATGCATCATCAGGAGTACGG
ATAAAATGCTTGATGGTCGGAAGAGGCATAAATTCCGTCAGCCAGTTTAGTCTGACCATCTCATCTGTAA
CATCATTGGCAACGCTACCTTTGCCATGTTTCAGAAACAACTCTGGCGCATCGGGCTTCCCATACAATCG
ATAGATTGTCGCACCTGATTGCCCGACATTATCGCGAGCCCATTTATACCCATATAAATCAGCATCCATG
TTGGAATTTAATCGCGGCCTAGAGCAAGACGTTTCCCGTTGAATATGGCTCATAACACCCCTTGTATTAC
TGTTTATGTAAGCAGACAGTTTTATTGTTCATGACCAAAATCCCTTAACGTGAGTTTTCGTTCCACTGAG
CGTCAGACCCCGTAGAAAAGATCAAAGGATCTTCTTGAGATCCTTTTTTTCTGCGCGTAATCTGCTGCTT
GCAAACAAAAAAACCACCGCTACCAGCGGTGGTTTGTTTGCCGGATCAAGAGCTACCAACTCTTTTTCCG
AAGGTAACTGGCTTCAGCAGAGCGCAGATACCAAATACTGTCCTTCTAGTGTAGCCGTAGTTAGGCCACC
ACTTCAAGAACTCTGTAGCACCGCCTACATACCTCGCTCTGCTAATCCTGTTACCAGTGGCTGCTGCCAG
TGGCGATAAGTCGTGTCTTACCGGGTTGGACTCAAGACGATAGTTACCGGATAAGGCGCAGCGGTCGGGC
TGAACGGGGGGTTCGTGCACACAGCCCAGCTTGGAGCGAACGACCTACACCGAACTGAGATACCTACAGC
GTGAGCTATGAGAAAGCGCCACGCTTCCCGAAGGGAGAAAGGCGGACAGGTATCCGGTAAGCGGCAGGGT
CGGAACAGGAGAGCGCACGAGGGAGCTTCCAGGGGGAAACGCCTGGTATCTTTATAGTCCTGTCGGGTTT
CGCCACCTCTGACTTGAGCGTCGATTTTTGTGATGCTCGTCAGGGGGGCGGAGCCTATGGAAAAACGCCA
GCAACGCGGCCTTTTTACGGTTCCTGGCCTTTTGCTGGCCTTTTGCTCACATGTTCTTTCCTGCGTTATC
CCCTGATTCTGTGGATAACCGTATTACCGCCTTTGAGTGAGCTGATACCGCTCGCCGCAGCCGAACGACC
GAGCGCAGCGAGTCAGTGAGCGAGGAAGCGGAAGAGCGCCTGATGCGGTATTTTCTCCTTACGCATCTGT
GCGGTATTTCACACCGCAATGGTGCACTCTCAGTACAATCTGCTCTGATGCCGCATAGTTAAGCCAGTAT
ACACTCCGCTATCGCTACGTGACTGGGTCATGGCTGCGCCCCGACACCCGCCAACACCCGCTGACGCGCC
CTGACGGGCTTGTCTGCTCCCGGCATCCGCTTACAGACAAGCTGTGACCGTCTCCGGGAGCTGCATGTGT
CAGAGGTTTTCACCGTCATCACCGAAACGCGCGAGGCAGCTGCGGTAAAGCTCATCAGCGTGGTCGTGAA
GCGATTCACAGATGTCTGCCTGTTCATCCGCGTCCAGCTCGTTGAGTTTCTCCAGAAGCGTTAATGTCTG
GCTTCTGATAAAGCGGGCCATGTTAAGGGCGGTTTTTTCCTGTTTGGTCACTGATGCCTCCGTGTAAGGG
GGATTTCTGTTCATGGGGGTAATGATACCGATGAAACGAGAGAGGATGCTCACGATACGGGTTACTGATG
ATGAACATGCCCGGTTACTGGAACGTTGTGAGGGTAAACAACTGGCGGTATGGATGCGGCGGGACCAGAG
AAAAATCACTCAGGGTCAATGCCAGCGCTTCGTTAATACAGATGTAGGTGTTCCACAGGGTAGCCAGCAG
CATCCTGCGATGCAGATCCGGAACATAATGGTGCAGGGCGCTGACTTCCGCGTTTCCAGACTTTACGAAA
CACGGAAACCGAAGACCATTCATGTTGTTGCTCAGGTCGCAGACGTTTTGCAGCAGCAGTCGCTTCACGT
TCGCTCGCGTATCGGTGATTCATTCTGCTAACCAGTAAGGCAACCCCGCCAGCCTAGCCGGGTCCTCAAC
GACAGGAGCACGATCATGCGCACCCGTGGGGCCGCCATGCCGGCGATAATGGCCTGCTTCTCGCCGAAAC
GTTTGGTGGCGGGACCAGTGACGAAGGCTTGAGCGAGGGCGTGCAAGATTCCGAATACCGCAAGCGACAG
GCCGATCATCGTCGCGCTCCAGCGAAAGCGGTCCTCGCCGAAAATGACCCAGAGCGCTGCCGGCACCTGT
CCTACGAGTTGCATGATAAAGAAGACAGTCATAAGTGCGGCGACGATAGTCATGCCCCGCGCCCACCGGA
AGGAGCTGACTGGGTTGAAGGCTCTCAAGGGCATCGGTCGAGATCCCGGTGCCTAATGAGTGAGCTAACT
TACATTAATTGCGTTGCGCTCACTGCCCGCTTTCCAGTCGGGAAACCTGTCGTGCCAGCTGCATTAATGA
ATCGGCCAACGCGCGGGGAGAGGCGGTTTGCGTATTGGGCGCCAGGGTGGTTTTTCTTTTCACCAGTGAG
ACGGGCAACAGCTGATTGCCCTTCACCGCCTGGCCCTGAGAGAGTTGCAGCAAGCGGTCCACGCTGGTTT
GCCCCAGCAGGCGAAAATCCTGTTTGATGGTGGTTAACGGCGGGATATAACATGAGCTGTCTTCGGTATC
GTCGTATCCCACTACCGAGATATCCGCACCAACGCGCAGCCCGGACTCGGTAATGGCGCGCATTGCGCCC
AGCGCCATCTGATCGTTGGCAACCAGCATCGCAGTGGGAACGATGCCCTCATTCAGCATTTGCATGGTTT
GTTGAAAACCGGACATGGCACTCCAGTCGCCTTCCCGTTCCGCTATCGGCTGAATTTGATTGCGAGTGAG
ATATTTATGCCAGCCAGCCAGACGCAGACGCGCCGAGACAGAACTTAATGGGCCCGCTAACAGCGCGATT
TGCTGGTGACCCAATGCGACCAGATGCTCCACGCCCAGTCGCGTACCGTCTTCATGGGAGAAAATAATAC
TGTTGATGGGTGTCTGGTCAGAGACATCAAGAAATAACGCCGGAACATTAGTGCAGGCAGCTTCCACAGC
AATGGCATCCTGGTCATCCAGCGGATAGTTAATGATCAGCCCACTGACGCGTTGCGCGAGAAGATTGTGC
ACCGCCGCTTTACAGGCTTCGACGCCGCTTCGTTCTACCATCGACACCACCACGCTGGCACCCAGTTGAT
CGGCGCGAGATTTAATCGCCGCGACAATTTGCGACGGCGCGTGCAGGGCCAGACTGGAGGTGGCAACGCC
AATCAGCAACGACTGTTTGCCCGCCAGTTGTTGTGCCACGCGGTTGGGAATGTAATTCAGCTCCGCCATC
GCCGCTTCCACTTTTTCCCGCGTTTTCGCAGAAACGTGGCTGGCCTGGTTCACCACGCGGGAAACGGTCT
GATAAGAGACACCGGCATACTCTGCGACATCGTATAACGTTACTGGTTTCACATTCACCACCCTGAATTG
ACTCTCTTCCGGGCGCTATCATGCCATACCGCGAAAGGTTTTGCGCCATTCGATGGTGTCCGGGATCTCG
ACGCTCTCCCTTATGCGACTCCTGCATTAGGAAGCAGCCCAGTAGTAGGTTGAGGCCGTTGAGCACCGCC
GCCGCAAGGAATGGTGCATGCAAGGAGATGGCGCCCAACAGTCCCCCGGCCACGGGGCCTGCCACCATAC
CCACGCCGAAACAAGCGCTCATGAGCCCGAAGTGGCGAGCCCGATC
Features (pLannotate 1.2.2; 21 found; start..end, strand, type, name):
    113..131     +  promoter       T7 promoter: promoter for bacteriophage T7 RNA polymerase
    132..156     +  protein_bind   lac operator: The lac repressor binds to the lac operator to inhibit transcription in E. coli. This inhibition can be relieved by adding lactose or isopropyl-β-D-thiogalactopyranoside (IPTG). lac repressor encoded by lacI
    171..193     +  RBS            RBS: efficient ribosome binding site from bacteriophage T7 gene 10 (Olins and Rangwala, 1989)
    212..228     +  CDS            capTEV™ (fragment): composite tag for in vivo biotinylation, TEV protease cleavage, and 6xHis tagging
    236..1333    +  CDS            MBP: maltose binding protein from E. coli; malE (mutated); This version of the gene does not encode a signal sequence, so MBP will remain in the cytosol.
   1397..2179    +  CDS            NLRP1 (fragment): NLRP1_HUMAN - Also known as CARD7, DEFCAP From Homo sapiens (Human).
   2198..2215    +  CDS            9xHis (fragment): 9xHis affinity tag
   2225..2274    +  CDS            SET1 (fragment): solubility-enhancement tag derived from T7 phage gene 10B
   2282..2329    +  terminator     T7 terminator: transcription terminator for bacteriophage T7 RNA polymerase
   2366..2794    +  rep_origin     f1 ori (sequence partly withheld): f1 bacteriophage origin of replication; arrow indicates direction of (+) strand synthesis
   2847..2904    +  promoter       AmpR promoter (fragment): bla
   2913..3728    -  CDS            KanR: aminoglycoside phosphotransferase; aph(3')-Ia; confers resistance to kanamycin in bacteria or G418 (Geneticin®) in eukaryotes
   3850..4438    +  rep_origin     ori: high-copy-number ColE1/pMB1/pBR322/pUC origin of replication
   4624..4763    -  misc_feature   bom: basis of mobility region from pBR322
   4865..5056    -  CDS            rop: Rop protein, which maintains plasmids at low copy number; rop
   5073..5453    +  CDS            YPB1_ECOLX: Protein predicted: Swiss-Prot protein existence level 4. From Escherichia coli.
   5525..5816    -  CDS            TcR (fragment): tetracycline efflux protein; tet; confers resistance to tetracycline
   5831..5852    -  protein_bind   CAP binding site: CAP binding activates transcription in the presence of cAMP. E. coli catabolite activator protein
   5865..6947    -  CDS            lacI: lac repressor; lacI; The lac repressor binds to the lac operator to inhibit transcription in E. coli. This inhibition can be relieved by adding lactose or isopropyl-β-D-thiogalactopyranoside (IPTG).
   6948..7025    -  promoter       lacI promoter: lacI
   7033..91      -  CDS            TcR (fragment) (across the origin): tetracycline efflux protein; tet; confers resistance to tetracycline
