[The description below was written by a language model from this plasmid's Addgene catalogue record and pLannotate feature annotations shown in this document.]
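Description:
pDB.His.MBP.3C NLRP1 UPA-CARD M1457A is a 7.2 kb bacterial expression plasmid for producing a fragment of human NLRP1 in E. coli as a cleavable fusion protein. The backbone has a pET-like layout. A T7 promoter with an adjacent lac operator and the phage T7 gene 10 ribosome binding site drives the open reading frame, a T7 terminator closes it, and a plasmid-borne lacI gene supplies the repressor. Expression therefore depends on T7 RNA polymerase and is induced with IPTG. The plasmid replicates from a ColE1/pMB1-type origin accompanied by the pBR322 bom region and rop, consistent with the low copy number listed in the catalogue. It is selected with kanamycin through an aph(3')-Ia gene. An f1 origin is also present, and the annotated tetracycline-resistance fragments appear to be non-functional remnants of the parental backbone.

The coding region begins with a short His tag (annotated by the software as a fragment of a composite tag), followed by cytosolic, signal-peptide-free maltose binding protein. After a linker that, according to the catalogue, carries an HRV 3C protease site, comes a roughly 780 bp NLRP1 segment corresponding to the UPA and CARD domains. MBP aids solubility and, together with the His tag, allows affinity purification; 3C cleavage then releases the NLRP1 fragment. A His-tag-like sequence is annotated downstream of the insert, but the record does not show whether it is translated. The insert carries the M1457A substitution, described as a dimer interface mutation. This suggests use as a recombinant mutant protein for biochemical or structural comparison with wild type in studies of UPA-promoted CARD filament formation in inflammasome assembly.
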