Addgene plasmid #164005: pDB.His.MBP.3C NLRP1 UPA-CARD M1457A
Purpose: Bacterial expression vector encoding a HRV 3C-cleavable His-MBP-tagged NLRP1 UPA-CARD (dimer interface mutation)
Depositing lab: Hao Wu. Depositing organization: Boston Children's Hospital. Publication: Mechanism of filament formation in UPA-promoted CARD8 and NLRP1 inflammasomes. Robert Hollingsworth L, David L, Li Y, Griswold AR, Ruan J, Sharif H, Fontana P, Orth-He EL, Fu TM, Bachovchin DA, Wu H. Nat Commun. 2021 Jan 8;12(1):189. doi: 10.1038/s41467-020-20320-y. PubMed 33420033.
Backbone
  Vector backbone: pDB.His.MBP.3C
  Vector type: Bacterial Expression
Growth in bacteria
  Bacterial resistance: Kanamycin, 50 μg/mL
  Growth temperature: 37°C
  Growth strain: DH5alpha
  Copy number: Low Copy
Gene/Insert
  Gene/Insert name: NLRP1
  Species: H. sapiens (human)
  Mutation: M1457A
  Entrez Gene: NLRP1 (a.k.a. AIADK, CARD7, CIDED, CLR17.1, DEFCAP, DEFCAP-L/S, JRRP, MSPC, NAC, NALP1, PP1044, SLEV1, VAMAS1)
  Tag / fusion protein: His6-MBP-3C (N terminal on insert)
  Cloning method: Restriction Enzyme; 5′ cloning site Unknown (unknown if destroyed)
Terms and licenses: Academic/Nonprofit Terms; Industry Terms: Not Available to Industry
How to cite: pDB.His.MBP.3C NLRP1 UPA-CARD M1457A was a gift from Hao Wu (Addgene plasmid # 164005 ; http://n2t.net/addgene:164005 ; RRID:Addgene_164005)
