>Addgene plasmid #164005 | pDB.His.MBP.3C NLRP1 UPA-CARD M1457A | depositor partial sequence | sequence record 318224 | Insert sequence
TCCCCCTTGGGAGTCCTCCTGAAAATGATCCATAATGCCCTGCGCTTCATTCCCGTCACCTCTGTGGTGT
TGCTTTACCACCGCGTCCATCCTGAGGAAGTCACCTTCCACCTCTACCTGATCCCAAGTGACTGCTCCAT
TCGGAAGGCCATAGATGATCTAGAAATGAAATTCCAGTTTGTGCGAATCCACAAGCCACCCCCGCTGACC
CCACTTTATATGGGCTGTCGTTACACTGTGTCTGGGTCTGGTTCAGGGATGCTGGAAATACTCCCCAAGG
AACTGGAGCTCTGCTATCGAAGCCCTGGAGAAGACCAGCTGTTCTCGGAGTTCTACGTTGGCCACTTGGG
ATCAGGGATCAGGCTGCAAGTGAAAGACAAGAAAGATGAGACTCTGGTGTGGGAGGCCTTGGTGAAACCA
GGAGATCTCATGCCTGCAACTACTCTGATCCCTCCAGCCCGCATAGCCGTACCTTCACCTCTGGATGCCC
CGCAGTTGCTGCACTTTGTGGACCAGTATCGAGAGCAGCTGATAGCCCGAGTGACATCGGTGGAGGTTGT
CTTGGACAAACTGCATGGACAGGTGCTGAGCCAGGAGCAGTACGAGAGGGTGCTGGCTGAGAACACGAGG
CCCAGCCAGATGCGGAAGCTGTTCAGCTTGAGCCAGTCCTGGGACCGGAAGTGCAAAGATGGACTCTACC
AAGCCCTGAAGGAGACCCATCCTCACCTCATTGCCGAACTCTGGGAGAAGGGCAGCAAAAAGGGACTCCT
GCCACTCAGCAGCTGA
